Addgene plasmid #212644: pLV_CMV_cMyc-VSVG
Purpose: Lentivirus vector to express cMyc-VSVG
Depositing lab: Paul Blainey. Depositing organization: Broad Institute. Publication: Live-cell transcriptomics with engineered virus-like particles. Najia MA, Le A, Borrajo J, Pruett L, Tsai F, Ogi R, Huang JY, Griffith LG, Daley GQ, Blainey PC. Cell. 2026 Sep 1:S0092-8674(26)00932-3. doi: 10.1016/j.cell.2026.08.005. PubMed 42679822.
Backbone
  Vector backbone: pLenti
  Vector type: Mammalian Expression, Lentiviral
  Selectable markers: Puromycin ; mCherry
Growth in bacteria
  Bacterial resistance: Ampicillin, 100 μg/mL
  Growth temperature: 30°C
  Growth strain: NEB Stable
  Copy number: High Copy
Gene/Insert
  Gene/Insert name: VSVG
  Species: Synthetic
  Promoter: CMV
  Tag / fusion protein: cMyc tag (N terminal on insert)
  Cloning method: Gibson Cloning
  Sequencing primers: 5′ CGCAAATGGGCGGTAGGCGTG
Terms and licenses: Academic/Nonprofit Terms; Industry Terms: Not Available to Industry
Depositor comments: Please visit https://doi.org/10.1101/2024.10.01.616098 for bioRxiv preprint.
How to cite: pLV_CMV_cMyc-VSVG was a gift from Paul Blainey (Addgene plasmid # 212644 ; http://n2t.net/addgene:212644 ; RRID:Addgene_212644)
