[The description below was written by a language model from this plasmid's Addgene catalogue record and pLannotate feature annotations shown in this document.]
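Description:
pLV_CMV_cMyc-VSVG is a lentiviral transfer plasmid on a pLenti backbone, built to express a cMyc-tagged vesicular stomatitis virus G glycoprotein in mammalian cells. In bacteria it is maintained through a high-copy ColE1/pUC-type origin and selected with ampicillin via the β-lactamase gene. An f1 phage origin and remnants of lac regulatory sequence are also annotated in the backbone.

The viral portion has the layout of a third-generation-style vector. A CMV enhancer/promoter sits upstream of a truncated HIV-1 5' LTR to drive genomic RNA production in packaging cells. It is followed by the Ψ packaging signal with a partial gag sequence, the Rev response element for nuclear export of the unspliced RNA, and the cPPT/CTS that aids nuclear import. An internal CMV enhancer/promoter then drives the payload. The VSV-G (Indiana strain) coding sequence is annotated as two fragments separated by a short gap. This is consistent with the cMyc epitope lying just after the N-terminal signal region rather than at the extreme terminus, although the tag itself is not annotated. Downstream lie mCherry and a puromycin N-acetyltransferase coding sequence, giving fluorescent and drug selection of transduced cells. The short unannotated spacers between the three open reading frames may hold linking elements such as 2A peptides, but the record does not identify them. A WPRE enhances transcript expression, and the cassette ends with a truncated 3' LTR and a bGH polyadenylation signal.

The stated purpose is lentiviral delivery of cMyc-VSVG, allowing stable, selectable expression of an epitope-tagged envelope glycoprotein. The associated work concerns engineered virus-like particles for live-cell transcriptomics.
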