Features (pLannotate 1.2.2; 31 found; start..end, strand, type, name):
    450..1310    -  CDS            AmpR: β-lactamase; bla; confers resistance to ampicillin, carbenicillin, and related antibiotics
   1311..1415    -  promoter       AmpR promoter: bla
   1474..1526    -  misc_feature   bom (fragment): basis of mobility region from pBR322
   1681..2060    +  enhancer       CMV enhancer: human cytomegalovirus immediate early enhancer
   2061..2260    +  promoter       CMV promoter: human cytomegalovirus (CMV) immediate early promoter
   2278..2458    +  LTR            5' LTR (truncated): truncated 5' long terminal repeat (LTR) from HIV-1
   2505..2630    +  misc_feature   HIV-1 Ψ: packaging signal of human immunodeficiency virus type 1
   2614..2977    +  CDS            HIV-1 gag (fragment): gag protein from human immunodeficiency virus 1; gag
   3123..3356    +  misc_feature   RRE: The Rev response element (RRE) of HIV-1 allows for Rev-dependent mRNA export from the nucleus to the cytoplasm.
   3733..3833    +  CDS            Rev (fragment): human immunodeficiency virus 1 (HIV-1) Rev protein; rev; enhances nuclear export of unspliced and incompletely spliced viral mRNAs
   3883..4000    +  misc_feature   cPPT/CTS: central polypurine tract and central termination sequence of HIV-1
   4110..4413    +  enhancer       CMV enhancer: human cytomegalovirus immediate early enhancer
   4414..4617    +  promoter       CMV promoter: human cytomegalovirus (CMV) immediate early promoter
   4613..4646    +  LTR            5' LTR (truncated) (fragment): truncated 5' long terminal repeat (LTR) from HIV-1
   4662..4680    +  promoter       T7 promoter: promoter for bacteriophage T7 RNA polymerase
   4705..4773    +  CDS            VSV-G (fragment): vesicular stomatitis virus G glycoprotein Indiana strain
   4827..6291    +  CDS            VSV-G (fragment): vesicular stomatitis virus G glycoprotein Indiana strain
   6364..7071    +  CDS            mCherry: mCherry is a basic (constitutively fluorescent) red fluorescent protein published in 2004, derived from Discosoma sp.. It is reported to be a very rapidly-maturing monomer with low acid sensitivity.
   7138..7735    +  CDS            PuroR (fragment): puromycin N-acetyltransferase; pac from Streptomyces; confers resistance to puromycin
   7738..7759    +  misc_feature   MCS (fragment): pBluescript multiple cloning site
   7762..8350    +  misc_feature   WPRE: woodchuck hepatitis virus posttranscriptional regulatory element
   8287..8868    +  CDS            nef (fragment): NEF_HV1H2 - Experimental evidence at protein level: Swiss-Prot protein existence level 1. Extracellular Nef protein targets CD4(+) T-lymphocytes for apoptosis by interacting with CXCR4 surface receptors. From Human immunodeficiency virus type 1 group M subtype B (isolate HXB2) (HIV-1).
   8875..9055    +  LTR            5' LTR (truncated): truncated 5' long terminal repeat (LTR) from HIV-1
   9087..9311    +  polyA_signal   bGH poly(A) signal: bovine growth hormone polyadenylation signal
   9315..9336    +  promoter       SV40 promoter (fragment): SV40 enhancer and early promoter
   9357..9785    +  rep_origin     f1 ori (sequence partly withheld): f1 bacteriophage origin of replication; arrow indicates direction of (+) strand synthesis
   9835..9851    -  protein_bind   lac operator: The lac repressor binds to the lac operator to inhibit transcription in E. coli. This inhibition can be relieved by adding lactose or isopropyl-β-D-thiogalactopyranoside (IPTG). lac repressor encoded by lacI
   9859..9889    -  promoter       lac promoter: promoter for the E. coli lac operon
   9904..9925    -  protein_bind   CAP binding site: CAP binding activates transcription in the presence of cAMP. E. coli catabolite activator protein
   9938..10030   -  CDS            lacI (fragment): lac repressor; lacI; The lac repressor binds to the lac operator to inhibit transcription in E. coli. This inhibition can be relieved by adding lactose or isopropyl-β-D-thiogalactopyranoside (IPTG).
  10213..279     -  rep_origin     ori (across the origin): high-copy-number ColE1/pMB1/pBR322/pUC origin of replication
>Addgene plasmid #212644 | pLV_CMV_cMyc-VSVG | addgene full sequence | sequence record 420149 | Addgene NGS Result
GAGTCCAACCCGGTAAGACACGACTTATCGCCACTGGCAGCAGCCACTGGTAACAGGATTAGCAGAGCGA
GGTATGTAGGCGGTGCTACAGAGTTCTTGAAGTGGTGGCCTAACTACGGCTACACTAGAAGAACAGTATT
TGGTATCTGCGCTCTGCTGAAGCCAGTTACCTTCGGAAAAAGAGTTGGTAGCTCTTGATCCGGCAAACAA
ACCACCGCTGGTAGCGGTGGTTTTTTTGTTTGCAAGCAGCAGATTACGCGCAGAAAAAAAGGATCTCAAG
AAGATCCTTTGATCTTTTCTACGGGGTCTGACGCTCAGTGGAACGAAAACTCACGTTAAGGGATTTTGGT
CATGAGATTATCAAAAAGGATCTTCACCTAGATCCTTTTAAATTAAAAATGAAGTTTTAAATCAATCTAA
AGTATATATGAGTAAACTTGGTCTGACAGTTACCAATGCTTAATCAGTGAGGCACCTATCTCAGCGATCT
GTCTATTTCGTTCATCCATAGTTGCCTGACTCCCCGTCGTGTAGATAACTACGATACGGGAGGGCTTACC
ATCTGGCCCCAGTGCTGCAATGATACCGCGAGACCCACGCTCACCGGCTCCAGATTTATCAGCAATAAAC
CAGCCAGCCGGAAGGGCCGAGCGCAGAAGTGGTCCTGCAACTTTATCCGCCTCCATCCAGTCTATTAATT
GTTGCCGGGAAGCTAGAGTAAGTAGTTCGCCAGTTAATAGTTTGCGCAACGTTGTTGCCATTGCTACAGG
CATCGTGGTGTCACGCTCGTCGTTTGGTATGGCTTCATTCAGCTCCGGTTCCCAACGATCAAGGCGAGTT
ACATGATCCCCCATGTTGTGCAAAAAAGCGGTTAGCTCCTTCGGTCCTCCGATCGTTGTCAGAAGTAAGT
TGGCCGCAGTGTTATCACTCATGGTTATGGCAGCACTGCATAATTCTCTTACTGTCATGCCATCCGTAAG
ATGCTTTTCTGTGACTGGTGAGTACTCAACCAAGTCATTCTGAGAATAGTGTATGCGGCGACCGAGTTGC
TCTTGCCCGGCGTCAATACGGGATAATACCGCGCCACATAGCAGAACTTTAAAAGTGCTCATCATTGGAA
AACGTTCTTCGGGGCGAAAACTCTCAAGGATCTTACCGCTGTTGAGATCCAGTTCGATGTAACCCACTCG
TGCACCCAACTGATCTTCAGCATCTTTTACTTTCACCAGCGTTTCTGGGTGAGCAAAAACAGGAAGGCAA
AATGCCGCAAAAAAGGGAATAAGGGCGACACGGAAATGTTGAATACTCATACTCTTCCTTTTTCAATATT
ATTGAAGCATTTATCAGGGTTATTGTCTCATGAGCGGATACATATTTGAATGTATTTAGAAAAATAAACA
AATAGGGGTTCCGCGCACATTTCCCCGAAAAGTGCCACCTGACGTCGACGGATCGGGAGATCTCCCGATC
CCCTATGGTGCACTCTCAGTACAATCTGCTCTGATGCCGCATAGTTAAGCCAGTATCTGCTCCCTGCTTG
TGTGTTGGAGGTCGCTGAGTAGTGCGCGAGCAAAATTTAAGCTACAACAAGGCAAGGCTTGACCGACAAT
TGCATGAAGAATCTGCTTAGGGTTAGGCGTTTTGCGCTGCTTCGCGATGTACGGGCCAGATATACGCGTT
GACATTGATTATTGACTAGTTATTAATAGTAATCAATTACGGGGTCATTAGTTCATAGCCCATATATGGA
GTTCCGCGTTACATAACTTACGGTAAATGGCCCGCCTGGCTGACCGCCCAACGACCCCCGCCCATTGACG
TCAATAATGACGTATGTTCCCATAGTAACGCCAATAGGGACTTTCCATTGACGTCAATGGGTGGAGTATT
TACGGTAAACTGCCCACTTGGCAGTACATCAAGTGTATCATATGCCAAGTACGCCCCCTATTGACGTCAA
TGACGGTAAATGGCCCGCCTGGCATTATGCCCAGTACATGACCTTATGGGACTTTCCTACTTGGCAGTAC
ATCTACGTATTAGTCATCGCTATTACCATGGTGATGCGGTTTTGGCAGTACATCAATGGGCGTGGATAGC
GGTTTGACTCACGGGGATTTCCAAGTCTCCACCCCATTGACGTCAATGGGAGTTTGTTTTGGCACCAAAA
TCAACGGGACTTTCCAAAATGTCGTAACAACTCCGCCCCATTGACGCAAATGGGCGGTAGGCGTGTACGG
TGGGAGGTCTATATAAGCAGCGCGTTTTGCCTGTACTGGGTCTCTCTGGTTAGACCAGATCTGAGCCTGG
GAGCTCTCTGGCTAACTAGGGAACCCACTGCTTAAGCCTCAATAAAGCTTGCCTTGAGTGCTTCAAGTAG
TGTGTGCCCGTCTGTTGTGTGACTCTGGTAACTAGAGATCCCTCAGACCCTTTTAGTCAGTGTGGAAAAT
CTCTAGCAGTGGCGCCCGAACAGGGACTTGAAAGCGAAAGGGAAACCAGAGGAGCTCTCTCGACGCAGGA
CTCGGCTTGCTGAAGCGCGCACGGCAAGAGGCGAGGGGCGGCGACTGGTGAGTACGCCAAAAATTTTGAC
TAGCGGAGGCTAGAAGGAGAGAGATGGGTGCGAGAGCGTCAGTATTAAGCGGGGGAGAATTAGATCGCGA
TGGGAAAAAATTCGGTTAAGGCCAGGGGGAAAGAAAAAATATAAATTAAAACATATAGTATGGGCAAGCA
GGGAGCTAGAACGATTCGCAGTTAATCCTGGCCTGTTAGAAACATCAGAAGGCTGTAGACAAATACTGGG
ACAGCTACAACCATCCCTTCAGACAGGATCAGAAGAACTTAGATCATTATATAATACAGTAGCAACCCTC
TATTGTGTGCATCAAAGGATAGAGATAAAAGACACCAAGGAAGCTTTAGACAAGATAGAGGAAGAGCAAA
ACAAAAGTAAGACCACCGCACAGCAAGCGGCCGCTGATCTTCAGACCTGGAGGAGGAGATATGAGGGACA
ATTGGAGAAGTGAATTATATAAATATAAAGTAGTAAAAATTGAACCATTAGGAGTAGCACCCACCAAGGC
AAAGAGAAGAGTGGTGCAGAGAGAAAAAAGAGCAGTGGGAATAGGAGCTTTGTTCCTTGGGTTCTTGGGA
GCAGCAGGAAGCACTATGGGCGCAGCGTCAATGACGCTGACGGTACAGGCCAGACAATTATTGTCTGGTA
TAGTGCAGCAGCAGAACAATTTGCTGAGGGCTATTGAGGCGCAACAGCATCTGTTGCAACTCACAGTCTG
GGGCATCAAGCAGCTCCAGGCAAGAATCCTGGCTGTGGAAAGATACCTAAAGGATCAACAGCTCCTGGGG
ATTTGGGGTTGCTCTGGAAAACTCATTTGCACCACTGCTGTGCCTTGGAATGCTAGTTGGAGTAATAAAT
CTCTGGAACAGATTTGGAATCACACGACCTGGATGGAGTGGGACAGAGAAATTAACAATTACACAAGCTT
AATACACTCCTTAATTGAAGAATCGCAAAACCAGCAAGAAAAGAATGAACAAGAATTATTGGAATTAGAT
AAATGGGCAAGTTTGTGGAATTGGTTTAACATAACAAATTGGCTGTGGTATATAAAATTATTCATAATGA
TAGTAGGAGGCTTGGTAGGTTTAAGAATAGTTTTTGCTGTACTTTCTATAGTGAATAGAGTTAGGCAGGG
ATATTCACCATTATCGTTTCAGACCCACCTCCCAACCCCGAGGGGACCCGACAGGCCCGAAGGAATAGAA
GAAGAAGGTGGAGAGAGAGACAGAGACAGATCCATTCGATTAGTGAACGGATCGGCACTGCGTGCGCCAA
TTCTGCAGACAAATGGCAGTATTCATCCACAATTTTAAAAGAAAAGGGGGGATTGGGGGGTACAGTGCAG
GGGAAAGAATAGTAGACATAATAGCAACAGACATACAAACTAAAGAATTACAAAAACAAATTACAAAAAT
TCAAAATTTTCGGGTTTATTACAGGGACAGCAGAGATCCAGTTTACATTGATTATTGACTAGTTATTAAT
AGTAATCAATTACGGGGTCATTAGTTCATAGCCCATATATGGAGTTCCGCGTTACATAACTTACGGTAAA
TGGCCCGCCTGGCTGACCGCCCAACGACCCCCGCCCATTGACGTCAATAATGACGTATGTTCCCATAGTA
ACGCCAATAGGGACTTTCCATTGACGTCAATGGGTGGAGTATTTACGGTAAACTGCCCACTTGGCAGTAC
ATCAAGTGTATCATATGCCAAGTACGCCCCCTATTGACGTCAATGACGGTAAATGGCCCGCCTGGCATTA
TGCCCAGTACATGACCTTATGGGACTTTCCTACTTGGCAGTACATCTACGTATTAGTCATCGCTATTACC
ATGGTGATGCGGTTTTGGCAGTACATCAATGGGCGTGGATAGCGGTTTGACTCACGGGGATTTCCAAGTC
TCCACCCCATTGACGTCAATGGGAGTTTGTTTTGGCACCAAAATCAACGGGACTTTCCAAAATGTCGTAA
CAACTCCGCCCCATTGACGCAAATGGGCGGTAGGCGTGTACGGTGGGAGGTCTATATAAGCAGAGCTCTC
TGGCTAACTAGAGAACCCACTGCTTACTGGCTTATCGAAATTAATACGACTCACTATAGGGAGACCCAAG
CTGGCTAGCCCACCATGAAGTGCCTTTTGTACTTAGCCTTTTTATTCATTGGGGTGAATTGCAAGTTCAC
CATAGTTTTTCCATCCGGAGGAGAGCAGAAGCTGATTTCCGAGGAGGATCTTGGCGGAAGCTTGGGACAC
AACCAAAAAGGAAACTGGAAAAATGTTCCTTCTAATTACCATTATTGCCCGTCAAGCTCAGATTTAAATT
GGCATAATGACTTAATAGGCACAGCCTTACAAGTCAAAATGCCCAAGAGTCACAAGGCTATTCAAGCAGA
CGGTTGGATGTGTCATGCTTCCAAATGGGTCACTACTTGTGATTTCCGCTGGTATGGACCGAAGTATATA
ACACATTCCATCCGATCCTTCACTCCATCTGTAGAACAATGCAAGGAAAGCATTGAACAAACGAAACAAG
GAACTTGGCTGAATCCAGGCTTCCCTCCTCAAAGTTGTGGATATGCAACTGTGACGGATGCCGAAGCAGT
GATTGTCCAGGTGACTCCTCACCATGTGCTGGTTGATGAATACACAGGAGAATGGGTTGATTCACAGTTC
ATCAACGGAAAATGCAGCAATTACATATGCCCCACTGTCCATAACTCTACAACCTGGCATTCTGACTATA
AGGTCAAAGGGCTATGTGATTCTAACCTCATTTCCATGGACATCACCTTCTTCTCAGAGGACGGAGAGCT
ATCATCCCTGGGAAAGGAGGGCACAGGGTTCAGAAGTAACTACTTTGCTTATGAAACTGGAGGCAAGGCC
TGCAAAATGCAATACTGCAAGCATTGGGGAGTCAGACTCCCATCAGGTGTCTGGTTCGAGATGGCTGATA
AGGATCTCTTTGCTGCAGCCAGATTCCCTGAATGCCCAGAAGGGTCAAGTATCTCTGCTCCATCTCAGAC
CTCAGTGGATGTAAGTCTAATTCAGGACGTTGAGAGGATCTTGGATTATTCCCTCTGCCAAGAAACCTGG
AGCAAAATCAGAGCGGGTCTTCCAATCTCTCCAGTGGATCTCAGCTATCTTGCTCCTAAAAACCCAGGAA
CCGGTCCTGCTTTCACCATAATCAATGGTACCCTAAAATACTTTGAGACCAGATACATCAGAGTCGATAT
TGCTGCTCCAATCCTCTCAAGAATGGTCGGAATGATCAGTGGAACTACCACAGAAAGGGAACTGTGGGAT
GACTGGGCACCATATGAAGACGTGGAAATTGGACCCAATGGAGTTCTGAGGACCAGTTCAGGATATAAGT
TTCCTTTATACATGATTGGACATGGTATGTTGGACTCCGATCTTCATCTTAGCTCAAAGGCTCAGGTGTT
CGAACATCCTCACATTCAAGACGCTGCTTCGCAACTTCCTGATGATGAGAGTTTATTTTTTGGTGATACT
GGGCTATCCAAAAATCCAATCGAGCTTGTAGAAGGTTGGTTCAGTAGTTGGAAAAGCTCTATTGCCTCTT
TTTTCTTTATCATAGGGTTAATCATTGGACTATTCTTGGTTCTCCGAGTTGGTATCCATCTTTGCATTAA
ATTAAAGCACACCAAGAAAAGACAGATTTATACAGACATAGAGATGAACCGACTTGGAAAGGAATTCGGA
TCCGGCGCAACAAACTTCTCTCTGCTGAAACAAGCCGGAGATGTCGAAGAGAATCCTGGACCGATGGTGT
CCAAGGGCGAGGAAGATAACATGGCCATCATCAAGGAGTTCATGAGGTTTAAGGTCCACATGGAGGGTTC
AGTCAATGGCCACGAGTTCGAGATTGAAGGCGAGGGCGAGGGCCGCCCCTACGAAGGGACACAGACGGCG
AAATTGAAGGTGACCAAAGGCGGGCCATTGCCCTTCGCATGGGACATCTTGTCCCCTCAGTTTATGTATG
GCAGCAAGGCCTATGTTAAGCACCCCGCTGATATCCCGGACTACTTGAAGCTGTCCTTTCCAGAGGGGTT
TAAATGGGAGCGCGTTATGAATTTCGAAGACGGAGGAGTGGTTACGGTGACGCAGGACTCATCCCTGCAG
GACGGAGAATTTATATATAAGGTTAAGTTGAGAGGCACAAACTTCCCAAGCGACGGCCCTGTGATGCAGA
AGAAAACAATGGGGTGGGAAGCTTCCAGCGAGCGCATGTACCCCGAAGATGGCGCCCTCAAGGGCGAGAT
AAAGCAAAGGCTGAAACTTAAGGACGGCGGTCATTACGACGCGGAGGTCAAGACAACTTACAAGGCTAAA
AAACCCGTTCAGTTGCCTGGGGCTTACAATGTTAATATCAAACTTGACATCACAAGCCACAATGAAGACT
ATACGATCGTGGAGCAGTATGAACGAGCGGAAGGCAGGCACTCAACGGGGGGGATGGACGAGCTTTACAA
GGGATCCGGCGCAACAAACTTCTCTCTGCTCAAACAAGCCGGCGACGTCGAAGAGAATCCTGGGCCGATG
ACCGAGTACAAGCCCACGGTGCGCCTCGCCACCCGCGACGACGTCCCCAGGGCCGTACGCACCCTCGCCG
CCGCGTTCGCCGACTACCCCGCCACGCGCCACACCGTCGATCCGGACCGCCACATCGAGCGGGTCACCGA
GCTGCAAGAACTCTTCCTCACGCGCGTCGGGCTCGACATCGGCAAGGTGTGGGTCGCGGACGACGGCGCC
GCGGTGGCGGTCTGGACCACGCCGGAGAGCGTCGAAGCGGGGGCGGTGTTCGCCGAGATCGGCCCGCGCA
TGGCCGAGTTGAGCGGTTCCCGGCTGGCCGCGCAGCAACAGATGGAAGGCCTCCTGGCGCCGCACCGGCC
CAAGGAGCCCGCGTGGTTCCTGGCCACCGTCGGCGTCTCGCCCGACCACCAGGGCAAGGGTCTGGGCAGC
GCCGTCGTGCTCCCCGGAGTGGAGGCGGCCGAGCGCGCCGGGGTGCCCGCCTTCCTGGAGACCTCCGCGC
CCCGCAACCTCCCCTTCTACGAGCGGCTCGGCTTCACCGTCACCGCCGACGTCGAGGTGCCCGAAGGACC
GCGCACCTGGTGCATGACCCGCAAGCCCGGTGCCTAAGAATTCGATATCAAGCTTATCGGTAATCAACCT
CTGGATTACAAAATTTGTGAAAGATTGACTGGTATTCTTAACTATGTTGCTCCTTTTACGCTATGTGGAT
ACGCTGCTTTAATGCCTTTGTATCATGCTATTGCTTCCCGTATGGCTTTCATTTTCTCCTCCTTGTATAA
ATCCTGGTTGCTGTCTCTTTATGAGGAGTTGTGGCCCGTTGTCAGGCAACGTGGCGTGGTGTGCACTGTG
TTTGCTGACGCAACCCCCACTGGTTGGGGCATTGCCACCACCTGTCAGCTCCTTTCCGGGACTTTCGCTT
TCCCCCTCCCTATTGCCACGGCGGAACTCATCGCCGCCTGCCTTGCCCGCTGCTGGACAGGGGCTCGGCT
GTTGGGCACTGACAATTCCGTGGTGTTGTCGGGGAAATCATCGTCCTTTCCTTGGCTGCTCGCCTGTGTT
GCCACCTGGATTCTGCGCGGGACGTCCTTCTGCTACGTCCCTTCGGCCCTCAATCCAGCGGACCTTCCTT
CCCGCGGCCTGCTGCCGGCTCTGCGGCCTCTTCCGCGTCTTCGCCTTCGCCCTCAGACGAGTCGGATCTC
CCTTTGGGCCGCCTCCCCGCATCGATACCGTCGACCTCGAGACCTAGAAAAACATGGAGCAATCACAAGT
AGCAATACAGCAGCTACCAATGCTGATTGTGCCTGGCTAGAAGCACAAGAGGAGGAGGAGGTGGGTTTTC
CAGTCACACCTCAGGTACCTTTAAGACCAATGACTTACAAGGCAGCTGTAGATCTTAGCCACTTTTTAAA
AGAAAAGGGGGGACTGGAAGGGCTAATTCACTCCCAACGAAGACAAGATATCCTTGATCTGTGGATCTAC
CACACACAAGGCTACTTCCCTGATTGGCAGAACTACACACCAGGGCCAGGGATCAGATATCCACTGACCT
TTGGATGGTGCTACAAGCTAGTACCAGTTGAGCAAGAGAAGGTAGAAGAAGCCAATGAAGGAGAGAACAC
CCGCTTGTTACACCCTGTGAGCCTGCATGGGATGGATGACCCGGAGAGAGAAGTATTAGAGTGGAGGTTT
GACAGCCGCCTAGCATTTCATCACATGGCCCGAGAGCTGCATCCGGACTGTACTGGGTCTCTCTGGTTAG
ACCAGATCTGAGCCTGGGAGCTCTCTGGCTAACTAGGGAACCCACTGCTTAAGCCTCAATAAAGCTTGCC
TTGAGTGCTTCAAGTAGTGTGTGCCCGTCTGTTGTGTGACTCTGGTAACTAGAGATCCCTCAGACCCTTT
TAGTCAGTGTGGAAAATCTCTAGCAGGGCCCGTTTAAACCCGCTGATCAGCCTCGACTGTGCCTTCTAGT
TGCCAGCCATCTGTTGTTTGCCCCTCCCCCGTGCCTTCCTTGACCCTGGAAGGTGCCACTCCCACTGTCC
TTTCCTAATAAAATGAGGAAATTGCATCGCATTGTCTGAGTAGGTGTCATTCTATTCTGGGGGGTGGGGT
GGGGCAGGACAGCAAGGGGGAGGATTGGGAAGACAATAGCAGGCATGCTGGGGATGCGGTGGGCTCTATG
GCTTCTGAGGCGGAAAGAACCAGCTGGGGCTCTAGGGGGTATCCCC
[124 nt withheld, positions 9357-9480]
C
[91 nt withheld, positions 9482-9572]
A
[49 nt withheld, positions 9574-9622]
CCTTTGACGTTGGAGTCCACGTTCTTT
[37 nt withheld, positions 9650-9686]
ACCCTATCTCGGTCTATTCTTTTGATTTATAAGGGATTTTGCCGATTTCGGCCTATTGGTTAAAAAATGA
GCTGATTTAACAAAAATTTAACGCGAATTAATTCTGTAGCTTGGCGTAATCATGGTCATAGCTGTTTCCT
GTGTGAAATTGTTATCCGCTCACAATTCCACACAACATACGAGCCGGAAGCATAAAGTGTAAAGCCTGGG
GTGCCTAATGAGTGAGCTAACTCACATTAATTGCGTTGCGCTCACTGCCCGCTTTCCAGTCGGGAAACCT
GTCGTGTCAGCTGCATTAATGAATCGGCCAACGCGCGGGGAGAGGCGGTTTGCGTATTGGGCGCTCTTCC
GCTTCCTCGCTCACTGACTCGCTGCGCTCGGTCGTTCGGCTGCGGCGAGCGGTATCAGCTCACTCAAAGG
CGGTAATACGGTTATCCACAGAATCAGGGGATAACGCAGGAAAGAACATGTGAGCAAAAGGCCAGCAAAA
GGCCAGGAACCGTAAAAAGGCCGCGTTGCTGGCGTTTTTCCATAGGCTCCGCCCCCCTGACGAGCATCAC
AAAAATCGACGCTCAAGTCAGAGGTGGCGAAACCCGACAGGACTATAAAGATACCAGGCGTTTCCCCCTG
GAAGCTCCCTCGTGCGCTCTCCTGTTCCGACCCTGCCGCTTACCGGATACCTGTCCGCCTTTCTCCCTTC
GGGAAGCGTGGCGCTTTCTCATAGCTCACGCTGTAGGTATCTCAGTTCGGTGTAGGTCGTTCGCTCCAAG
CTGGGCTGTGTGCACGAACCCCCCGTTCAGCCCGACCGCTGCGCCTTATCCGGTAACTATCGTCTT
